>Addgene plasmid #234898 | pVS-GhCHLI | addgene full sequence | sequence record 475996 | Addgene NGS Result
AATTCGAGCTCATTCGAGCTCCAGAACGATCTCAGTTAGGTCATGGGAAAGCTGATATTCATCCCTCTGA
GACTCTATATAATTAAATGCGTTTGGGGGATTAGCTAATTGAGAATCCATATAGAGAAATATGGCCGCGC
AGCGACGCCGGTTGAAGAATATGAACAAGGAATAAGATGAACAAGGAAGAAGATGAACAAGCAATAATTT
AATTAATTATTGTTAATAAGCATAAATTATGAAAATAATTTTGATGGTAATGAAAGTATTATAAATAATA
TTTAGGAGAAAATATTGTTAAGGAAATATCTGGTTATGTTTATTTGTTAAGGTATATGGGTTTTTATAGA
AACCCAGGAGCAGCTATGGTAAGAAACCCAGGACTCAAAAAATGCCTCTCAACTTCTCTCATATGTTGCG
GAGTCTGGAGTCCCATTTATACCATAGAAAGCATTGGGGGTATAGCATGGTAATTTCACATCGGACTCCA
TACCGCGGCCATCTATATAATATTACTGATGGCCGCGCGAAGTCCCGGTATGCCTTTTCAGCCGTTGGAT
CTGGAGCCGTACCTTTTTCGCGTTCCCATTTTGCCCCTGGAGTCCCGAGCTATTTACGACCCCCTGCCAC
CGAGTCCCCTTCGTGGAGCGCTCTTCGTCCAACACGTGTCCCAACTTTTGCGCATTTTTGACTACCTGTC
GCGCACTTGAATTAAAGTTGCCCTTTTATTTTCTTCCAATTATTTTGCGGCTGAGTAGTCTAGATAATTG
TGACAACTTAGTGAGCAAGTTGTAGGAGGACCCTATCCGTCTGGGAAAATAATTGGGTTTTCACGTGTAC
CAATGGGAAATAATATGTATAGCCTATTTAATTTAGAAAATTAAATAGTTTTAGTAATTCCTATATAATA
GCGTTTACTAGTCTGGGTAAAATTCGTATAGGAAAAAATATTTATTATTTTTTAAATTTAACCTATTGAA
AATGTACAGTTTAAAGAGTAGACGTGGATCGAATTACATTCAAGCACGTGGAAACTCACGGACCCCATTA
TTCAAACGACATTCCACTGGTAAGCGTTATGGAGGAAGACGACTACAGCCACTGAATGTGAAAAGAGAAG
ATGAACCCAGAATGTCGACCCAACGCATCCACGAGAATCAATATGGGTCGGAATTTACAATGGCCCACAA
CACAGCCATTTCGACCTATATCTCCTATCCTAATCTGGGCAAGACTGAACCCAATCGAACCAGGTCGTAC
ATCAAGCTGAAACGATTGCGTTTCAAGGGCACGGTGAAGATCGAACGAGTTCCTACTGACGTGGCTATGG
ATGGTTCGATTCCCAACACGGAAGGGGTGTTCTCATTGGTCATAGTCGTTGACCGAAAACCTCATTTGAC
TGCATCTGGATGCCTACATACGTTTGACGAACTATTTGGTGCGATAATCCACAGCCATGGAACCCTGTCT
ATAGTTCCCGCGTTGAAGGATCGTTACTACATACGGCATGTAATTAAACGGGTACTGTCCGTCGAGAAAG
ATAACGTCATGGTGGATATTGAAGGATCCACTGCTCTGTCTAATAGGCGTTTTAATTGTTGGGCCAGTTT
TAAAGATCTTGATTTGGATTCATGTAAGGGTGTTTATGACAACATAAACAAGAATGCCCTGTTAGTTTAT
TACTCATGGGTATCGGATACTGTGTCTAAAGCATCCACTTATGTATCGTATGACCTTGATTATATTGGAT
AATCAATAATAACAGGAAAATTTGAATAAGAAAAAATATTATTTAAATATTTTTGGTTGAGGACCATTAC
AACTACTCTTGATACATTCTTGGACCGTTGTCCTAACCAGTTCGTTTAATTGGGCCATAGACATGGTAAT
GTTGGACTCAGCCCTATGGGCCCCTACTATTGATGCCGAGTCACCTGGATCCAGTACAGTGGACCCTAAC
CTGTGCAGCTCTCTGTAAGGTGTCTGTTCGTTATTGGACTGTGAGTCCGCATCTTCGTTAACGGGCCCTA
TGGTACTCCTGGTCGCCCACGACTCCCCTGGCCTTATTTCTATTGGGCCTGGAAGCCCAAATCTGTTCAT
GGATGCGGACCTAATTAGTTTCCTTTCCCATTTACCATAGTCTACATGTGAGAAATCAACGTCTTTAGCG
GAGAACTGTTTGGAAAGGATCTTTACCGTTGGCGCCTTGAACGGAATATCGACGGAATGTTTGGCGGTCG
ATAATTTCAGCTTCCCTTTGAATTTTGCGAAGTGGGTACGCTGTTGAACATTCGTATCAGAAACTCTGTA
ATAGAGTTTCCAAGGGATTGGGTCTTTGAGAGAGAAGAAGGAAGCTGAAAAATAGTGGAGATCTATGTTA
CACCTGATCGGAAAAGTCCACGACGATTGTAATGATTCATTATCAGTCATCCTCTTGTCGTGAATCTCCA
CTATCACTGTACCAGTCGCGTTAATTGGCACCTGCTGCCTGTACTCGATAACGCAATGATCGATCTTCAT
GCAACTGCGACTGAGTCTCGCCGTTAATTGTGCCGCCGTTGACGGAAACTGCAGAACGATCTCAGTTAGG
TCATGGGAAAGCTGATATTCATCCCTCTGAGACTCTATATAATTAAATGCGTTTGGGGGATTAGCTAATT
GAGAATCCATATAGAGAAATATGGCCGCGCAGCGACGCCGGTTGAAGAATATGAACAAGGAATAAGATGA
ACAAGGAAGAAGATGAACAAGCAATAATTTAATTAATTATTGTTAATAAGCATAAATTATGAAAATAATT
TTGATGGTAATGAAAGTATTATAAATAATATTTAGGAGAAAATATTGTTAAGGAAATATCTGGTTATGTT
TATTTGTTAAGGTATATGGGTTTTTATAGAAACCCAGGAGCAGCTATGGTAAGAAACCCAGGACTCAAAA
AATGCCTCTCAACTTCTCTCATATGTTGCGGAGTCTGGAGTCCCATTTATACCATAGAAAGCATTGGGGG
TATAGCATGGTAATTTCACATCGGACTCCATACCGCGGCCATCTATATAATATTACTGATGGCCGCGCGA
AGTCCCGGTATGCCTTTTCAGCCGTTGGATCTGGAGCCGTACCTTTTTCGCGTTCCCATTTTGCCCCTGG
AGTCCCGAGCTATTTACGACCCCCTGCCACCGAGTCCCCTTCGTGGAGCGCTCTTCGTCCAACACGTGTC
CCAACTTTTGCGCATTTTTGACTACCTGTCGCGCACTTGAATTAAAGTTGCCCTTTTATTTTCTTCCAAT
TATTTTGCGGCTGAGTAGTCTAGTGGATCCCCCGGAGCTCCACTTGGGATAGGTTAAGAAAATATGTCTG
GCTTGTAAACGAAAAGAATCGGGGTTTCTAGGCATTTTTTAAATAGTGACCCAGGACTCAAAAACTAGCT
CTCAACTTCTCTCATATGTTGTGGAGTCTGGAGTCCTTTATATATGTTTACGCTATAGAAGGCATTTGGG
GACTCTCCCGGGCCCACCATAGGACTCCATACCGCGGCCATCTATATAATATTACTGATGGCCGCGCGGA
TTTTGGAGCCCCCTTTTGTCGTTAGCGCGACCTTTAATTCAAATTAAAGGTTGCTTTTTTCTATCGTCCG
ATCATTTTGCGCCTGACTAGCCTAGATATTAGCAACAACTTCGCGGCTAAGTTGTTGACCGTCAAGTATA
AATTAATGGGCTTATGGCCTAATGGGTATAGAGCAAAATGGCATGCCTGCAGACTAGTGTTGGGGATGAC
AGTGGCAATATCTTCTGCAATGACTTTATCTCTTCCTTTAAGAGCTGCAAGAGCTTTTGCAGCTCTATTA
GTGACAATATCTCCTCTCAATCCATCAACATTCAACTCAGCGCAAACCTTTGATATTTTAACCTTTAGGT
CTTGATCAATCTGAACAGAAGAAAGAGAACTCCTAGCTGAAGCAATCTGCTGTTGGAGCTTCTCTTGCTC
TGCCTTGTAAGAATCACGGAATTCTTTTGGGTTTTTATCAAACCGTGCTCTTTCCTCCACAATCTTCACT
CTAAGCTCAGCGTCCCTCACTGTCCCGACTTGAGCATGCATTCCGAATCGATCAAGAAGCTGTGGTCTAA
GCTCTCCTTCTTCTGGATTACCTGAGCCGATGAGAATAAACCGAGCAGGATGTGAGATCGAAATACCTTC
CCTCTCAACAGTGTTCCATCCTGATGCAGCGGAATCCAGAAGAACATCCACCAAATGGTCATCTAAAAGG
TTAACTTCATCGACGTAAACTAGTGAATTCGCTAGCGTTAACTGGCCATAATCCTGTGTATGCAACGTTG
AAAATTCGGATCTATTTTTACGATTCGATCATGAATTAATAAAATTTAAATTTTATTGAATGATTTTCTA
GTACATAACTGACATACGACTTATCAGTTGCGAAACGAACAGCTCTAATTACATTGTTAAGTGAAATTAC
GCCTAATTCGTCTAAGTACAACATAACCAACTGTTTAAACCTAATTAAATAAGTCGACCCAGAAGCTGTC
AGAGATGTCGTCCAGACTTGGAAGTTCAGGTAAGCTTTGTGGAGATGCAACGCTCTCCGTAAGTTGTGGT
TGAATCGGATCTGGACGTGGTATATACGCGTCCTGGTGTATAGCAGATCCTCTACTCCGTATATCTTGAA
ATATAGGGGATTTATTATCTCCCAGATATACACGCCATTCTCTGCCTGACGTGCAGTGATGATTTCCCCT
GTGCGTGAATCCATGACCGGTGCAGCCTATGTGGAAGTATATGGTGCACCCACAGTTTAGATCAATGCGT
CGTCGTCTAATCGCCCTCCTCTTGGCTTGCCTGTGTGCCTTCTTGATAGAGGGGGGCGTCGAGAGTGATG
AAGATAACATTCTTGAGAGTCCAATGTTTGAGCGACGCATTTTCCGCTTTATCCAGGAAATCTTTATAGC
TGGATCCCTCGCCTGGATTGCAAAGCACGATTGAAGGGATCCCTCCTTTAATTTGAACTGGTTTCCCGTA
CTTGCAATTTGACTGCCAGTCTTTTTGGGCCCCAAGAAGCTCTTTCCAATGCTTTAGCTTTAGGTATTGC
GGTGCTACGTCATCAATGACGTTATAGGCAACATTATTCGAGTACACTCGATTATTGAAGTCCAGGTGTC
CACTGAGGTAATTATGTGGGCCTAAAGCACGAGCCCACATCGTCTTGCCCGTTCTAGAATCACCTTCCAC
TATGAGACTAACTGGTCTTACAGGCCGCGCAGCGGGACCCATTCCAAAATAATCATCCGCCCATTCTTGC
ATCTGTTCAGGAACGTTAGTGAAAGAGGAAAGTGGAAATGGAGGGACCCATTGTTCAGGCGCCTTTTTGA
AAAGGCGTTCCAAGTTCGCTGTAATGTTATGGTAACTCACGATGAACGCCCTTGGATCTCCGGCCCGGAT
AATTGCAAGAGCTTCCGCCAAACTAGGTGCATTGATGGCGTTATAATAGACGTCGTCTTTATTCTTCTTT
GTACCCCCAGGCACTTTGAACTGTCCGGATTCACAACAATCGCCGTCTTTGGTGATGTAATTCTTGACGG
CGTTGGCGTCTTTGGCTGCTTGTATGTTTGGGTGAAAATTGGTCGACCTTCTGGGGTGAGTAAGGTCGAA
AAATCTCTTATTCTTGATGTTGGACTTTCCAGAGAGTTGGATGAGACAGTGAAGGTGTGGGAATCCGTCC
GAGTGCTCCTCTCTGGCAACTCGAATATATGTTGGTTTGACGACTGACCATGATAAGGTTTGAAGCATTT
GAAGAGCTTCATTTTTTGGGATATCGCACTTGGGATAGGTTAAGAAAATATGTCTGGCTTGTAAACGAAA
AGAATCGGGGTTTCTAGGCATTTTTTAAATAGTGACCCAGGACTCAAAAACTAGCTCTCAACTTCTCTCA
TATGTTGTGGAGTCTGGAGTCCTTTATATATGTTTACGCTATAGAAGGCATTTGGGGACTCTCCCGGGCC
CACCATAGGACTCCATACCGCGGCCATCTATATAATATTACTGATGGCCGCGCGGATTTTGGAGCCCCCT
TTTGTCGTTAGCGCGACCTTTAATTCAAATTAAAGGTTGCTTTTTTCTATCGTCCAATCATTTTGCGCCT
GACTAGCCTAGATATTAGCAACAACTTCGCGACTAAGTTGTTGACCGTCAAGTATAAATTAATGGGCTTA
TGGCCCAATGGGTATAGAGCAAAATGCCCAAGCGTGATGCCCCGTGGCGCTTATTAGCGGGTACGTCTAA
GGTAAGTCGAAATGCCAACTACTCTCCCTTGAGAGTATTGGGCCCTAAAGTTAATAAGGGACCTCGAGGG
GGGGCCCGGTACCCGGGGATCCTCTAGAGTCGACCTGCAGGCATGCAAGCTTGGCACTGGCCGTCGTTTT
ACAACGTCGTGACTGGGAAAACCCTGGCGTTACCCAACTTAATCGCCTTGCAGCACATCCCCCTTTCGCC
AGCTGGCGTAATAGCGAAGAGGCCCGCACCGATCGCCCTTCCCAACAGTTGCGCAGCCTGAATGGCGAAT
GCTAGAGCAGCTTGAGCTTGGATCAGATTGTCGTTTCCCGCCTTCAGTTTAAACTATCAGTGTTTGACAG
GATATATTGGCGGGTAAACCTAAGAGAAAAGAGCGTTTATTAGAATAATCGGATATTTAAAAGGGCGTGA
AAAGGTTTATCCGTTCGTCCATTTGTATGTGCATGCCAACCACAGGGTTCCCCTCGGGATCAAAGTACTT
TGATCCAACCCCTCCGCTGCTATAGTGCAGTCGGCTTCTGACGTTCAGTGCAGCCGTCTTCTGAAAACGA
CATGTCGCACAAGTCCTAAGTTACGCGACAGGCTGCCGCCCTGCCCTTTTCCTGGCGTTTTCTTGTCGCG
TGTTTTAGTCGCATAAAGTAGAATACTTGCGACTAGAACCGGAGACATTACGCCATGAACAAGAGCGCCG
CCGCTGGCCTGCTGGGCTATGCCCGCGTCAGCACCGACGACCAGGACTTGACCAACCAACGGGCCGAACT
GCACGCGGCCGGCTGCACCAAGCTGTTTTCCGAGAAGATCACCGGCACCAGGCGCGACCGCCCGGAGCTG
GCCAGGATGCTTGACCACCTACGCCCTGGCGACGTTGTGACAGTGACCAGGCTAGACCGCCTGGCCCGCA
GCACCCGCGACCTACTGGACATTGCCGAGCGCATCCAGGAGGCCGGCGCGGGCCTGCGTAGCCTGGCAGA
GCCGTGGGCCGACACCACCACGCCGGCCGGCCGCATGGTGTTGACCGTGTTCGCCGGCATTGCCGAGTTC
GAGCGTTCCCTAATCATCGACCGCACCCGGAGCGGGCGCGAGGCCGCCAAGGCCCGAGGCGTGAAGTTTG
GCCCCCGCCCTACCCTCACCCCGGCACAGATCGCGCACGCCCGCGAGCTGATCGACCAGGAAGGCCGCAC
CGTGAAAGAGGCGGCTGCACTGCTTGGCGTGCATCGCTCGACCCTGTACCGCGCACTTGAGCGCAGCGAG
GAAGTGACGCCCACCGAGGCCAGGCGGCGCGGTGCCTTCCGTGAGGACGCATTGACCGAGGCCGACGCCC
TGGCGGCCGCCGAGAATGAACGCCAAGAGGAACAAGCATGAAACCGCACCAGGACGGCCAGGACGAACCG
TTTTTCATTACCGAAGAGATCGAGGCGGAGATGATCGCGGCCGGGTACGTGTTCGAGCCGCCCGCGCACG
TCTCAACCGTGCGGCTGCATGAAATCCTGGCCGGTTTGTCTGATGCCAAGCTGGCGGCCTGGCCGGCCAG
CTTGGCCGCTGAAGAAACCGAGCGCCGCCGTCTAAAAAGGTGATGTGTATTTGAGTAAAACAGCTTGCGT
CATGCGGTCGCTGCGTATATGATGCGATGAGTAAATAAACAAATACGCAAGGGGAACGCATGAAGGTTAT
CGCTGTACTTAACCAGAAAGGCGGGTCAGGCAAGACGACCATCGCAACCCATCTAGCCCGCGCCCTGCAA
CTCGCCGGGGCCGATGTTCTGTTAGTCGATTCCGATCCCCAGGGCAGTGCCCGCGATTGGGCGGCCGTGC
GGGAAGATCAACCGCTAACCGTTGTCGGCATCGACCGCCCGACGATTGACCGCGACGTGAAGGCCATCGG
CCGGCGCGACTTCGTAGTGATCGACGGAGCGCCCCAGGCGGCGGACTTGGCTGTGTCCGCGATCAAGGCA
GCCGACTTCGTGCTGATTCCGGTGCAGCCAAGCCCTTACGACATATGGGCCACCGCCGACCTGGTGGAGC
TGGTTAAGCAGCGCATTGAGGTCACGGATGGAAGGCTACAAGCGGCCTTTGTCGTGTCGCGGGCGATCAA
AGGCACGCGCATCGGCGGTGAGGTTGCCGAGGCGCTGGCCGGGTACGAGCTGCCCATTCTTGAGTCCCGT
ATCACGCAGCGCGTGAGCTACCCAGGCACTGCCGCCGCCGGCACAACCGTTCTTGAATCAGAACCCGAGG
GCGACGCTGCCCGCGAGGTCCAGGCGCTGGCCGCTGAAATTAAATCAAAACTCATTTGAGTTAATGAGGT
AAAGAGAAAATGAGCAAAAGCACAAACACGCTAAGTGCCGGCCGTCCGAGCGCACGCAGCAGCAAGGCTG
CAACGTTGGCCAGCCTGGCAGACACGCCAGCCATGAAGCGGGTCAACTTTCAGTTGCCGGCGGAGGATCA
CACCAAGCTGAAGATGTACGCGGTACGCCAAGGCAAGACCATTACCGAGCTGCTATCTGAATACATCGCG
CAGCTACCAGAGTAAATGAGCAAATGAATAAATGAGTAGATGAATTTTAGCGGCTAAAGGAGGCGGCATG
GAAAATCAAGAACAACCAGGCACCGACGCCGTGGAATGCCCCATGTGTGGAGGAACGGGCGGTTGGCCAG
GCGTAAGCGGCTGGGTTGCCTGCCGGCCCTGCAATGGCACTGGAACCCCCAAGCCCGAGGAATCGGCGTG
AGCGGTCGCAAACCATCCGGCCCGGTACAAATCGGCGCGGCGCTGGGTGATGACCTGGTGGAGAAGTTGA
AGGCCGCGCAGGCCGCCCAGCGGCAACGCATCGAGGCAGAAGCACGCCCCGGTGAATCGTGGCAAGCGGC
CGCTGATCGAATCCGCAAAGAATCCCGGCAACCGCCGGCAGCCGGTGCGCCGTCGATTAGGAAGCCGCCC
AAGGGCGACGAGCAACCAGATTTTTTCGTTCCGATGCTCTATGACGTGGGCACCCGCGATAGTCGCAGCA
TCATGGACGTGGCCGTTTTCCGTCTGTCGAAGCGTGACCGACGAGCTGGCGAGGTGATCCGCTACGAGCT
TCCAGACGGGCACGTAGAGGTTTCCGCAGGGCCGGCCGGCATGGCCAGTGTGTGGGATTACGACCTGGTA
CTGATGGCGGTTTCCCATCTAACCGAATCCATGAACCGATACCGGGAAGGGAAGGGAGACAAGCCCGGCC
GCGTGTTCCGTCCACACGTTGCGGACGTACTCAAGTTCTGCCGGCGAGCCGATGGCGGAAAGCAGAAAGA
CGACCTGGTAGAAACCTGCATTCGGTTAAACACCACGCACGTTGCCATGCAGCGTACGAAGAAGGCCAAG
AACGGCCGCCTGGTGACGGTATCCGAGGGTGAAGCCTTGATTAGCCGCTACAAGATCGTAAAGAGCGAAA
CCGGGCGGCCGGAGTACATCGAGATCGAGCTAGCTGATTGGATGTACCGCGAGATCACAGAAGGCAAGAA
CCCGGACGTGCTGACGGTTCACCCCGATTACTTTTTGATCGATCCCGGCATCGGCCGTTTTCTCTACCGC
CTGGCACGCCGCGCCGCAGGCAAGGCAGAAGCCAGATGGTTGTTCAAGACGATCTACGAACGCAGTGGCA
GCGCCGGAGAGTTCAAGAAGTTCTGTTTCACCGTGCGCAAGCTGATCGGGTCAAATGACCTGCCGGAGTA
CGATTTGAAGGAGGAGGCGGGGCAGGCTGGCCCGATCCTAGTCATGCGCTACCGCAACCTGATCGAGGGC
GAAGCATCCGCCGGTTCCTAATGTACGGAGCAGATGCTAGGGCAAATTGCCCTAGCAGGGGAAAAAGGTC
GAAAAGGTGTCTTTCCTGTGGATAGCACGTACATTGGGAACCCAAAGCCGTACATTGGGAACCGGAACCC
GTACATTGGGAACCCAAAGCCGTACATTGGGAACCGGTCACACATGTAAGTGACTGATATAAAAGAGAAA
AAAGGCGATTTTTCCGCCTAAAACTCTTTAAAACTTATTAAAACTCTTAAAACCCGCCTGGCCTGTGCAT
AACTGTCTGGCCAGCGCACAGCCGAAGAGCTGCAAAAAGCGCCTACCCTTCGGTCGCTGCGCTCCCTACG
CCCCGCCGCTTCGCGTCGGCCTATCGCGGCCGCTGGCCGCTCAAAAATGGCTGGCCTACGGCCAGGCAAT
CTACCAGGGCGCGGACAAGCCGCGCCGTCGCCACTCGACCGCCGGCGCCCACATCAAGGCACCCTGCCTC
GCGCGTTTCGGTGATGACGGTGAAAACCTCTGACACATGCAGCTCCCGGAGACGGTCACAGCTTGTCTGT
AAGCGGATGCCGGGAGCAGACAAGCCCGTCAGGGCGCGTCAGCGGGTGTTGGCGGGTGTCGGGGCGCAGC
CATGACCCAGTCACGTAGCGATAGCGGAGTGTATACTGGCTTAACTATGCGGCATCAGAGCAGATTGTAC
TGAGAGTGCACCATATGCGGTGTGAAATACCGCACAGATGCGTAAGGAGAAAATACCGCATCAGGCGCTC
TTCCGCTTCCTCGCTCACTGACTCGCTGCGCTCGGTCGTTCGGCTGCGGCGAGCGGTATCAGCTCACTCA
AAGGCGGTAATACGGTTATCCACAGAATCAGGGGATAACGCAGGAAAGAACATGTGAGCAAAAGGCCAGC
AAAAGGCCAGGAACCGTAAAAAGGCCGCGTTGCTGGCGTTTTTCCATAGGCTCCGCCCCCCTGACGAGCA
TCACAAAAATCGACGCTCAAGTCAGAGGTGGCGAAACCCGACAGGACTATAAAGATACCAGGCGTTTCCC
CCTGGAAGCTCCCTCGTGCGCTCTCCTGTTCCGACCCTGCCGCTTACCGGATACCTGTCCGCCTTTCTCC
CTTCGGGAAGCGTGGCGCTTTCTCATAGCTCACGCTGTAGGTATCTCAGTTCGGTGTAGGTCGTTCGCTC
CAAGCTGGGCTGTGTGCACGAACCCCCCGTTCAGCCCGACCGCTGCGCCTTATCCGGTAACTATCGTCTT
GAGTCCAACCCGGTAAGACACGACTTATCGCCACTGGCAGCAGCCACTGGTAACAGGATTAGCAGAGCGA
GGTATGTAGGCGGTGCTACAGAGTTCTTGAAGTGGTGGCCTAACTACGGCTACACTAGAAGGACAGTATT
TGGTATCTGCGCTCTGCTGAAGCCAGTTACCTTCGGAAAAAGAGTTGGTAGCTCTTGATCCGGCAAACAA
ACCACCGCTGGTAGCGGTGGTTTTTTTGTTTGCAAGCAGCAGATTACGCGCAGAAAAAAAGGATCTCAAG
AAGATCCTTTGATCTTTTCTACGGGGTCTGACGCTCAGTGGAACGAAAACTCACGTTAAGGGATTTTGGT
CATGCATTCTAGGTACTAAAACAATTCATCCAGTAAAATATAATATTTTATTTTCTCCCAATCAGGCTTG
ATCCCCAGTAAGTCAAAAAATAGCTCGACATACTGTTCTTCCCCGATATCCTCCCTGATCGACCGGACGC
AGAAGGCAATGTCATACCACTTGTCCGCCCTGCCGCTTCTCCCAAGATCAATAAAGCCACTTACTTTGCC
ATCTTTCACAAAGATGTTGCTGTCTCCCAGGTCGCCGTGGGAAAAGACAAGTTCCTCTTCGGGCTTTTCC
GTCTTTAAAAAATCATACAGCTCGCGCGGATCTTTAAATGGAGTGTCTTCTTCCCAGTTTTCGCAATCCA
CATCGGCCAGATCGTTATTCAGTAAGTAATCCAATTCGGCTAAGCGGCTGTCTAAGCTATTCGTATAGGG
ACAATCCGATATGTCGATGGAGTGAAAGAGCCTGATGCACTCCGCATACAGCTCGATAATCTTTTCAGGG
CTTTGTTCATCTTCATACTCTTCCGAGCAAAGGACGCCATCGGCCTCACTCATGAGCAGATTGCTCCAGC
CATCATGCCGTTCAAAGTGCAGGACCTTTGGAACAGGCAGCTTTCCTTCCAGCCATAGCATCATGTCCTT
TTCCCGTTCCACATCATAGGTGGTCCCTTTATACCGGCTGTCCGTCATTTTTAAATATAGGTTTTCATTT
TCTCCCACCAGCTTATATACCTTAGCAGGAGACATTCCTTCCGTATCTTTTACGCAGCGGTATTTTTCGA
TCAGTTTTTTCAATTCCGGTGATATTCTCATTTTAGCCATTTATTATTTCCTTCCTCTTTTCTACAGTAT
TTAAAGATACCCCAAGAAGCTAATTATAACAAGACGAACTCCAATTCACTGTTCCTTGCATTCTAAAACC
TTAAATACCAGAAAACAGCTTTTTCAAAGTTGTTTTCAAAGTTGGCGTATAACATAGTATCGACGGAGCC
GATTTTGAAACCGCGGTGATCACAGGCAGCAACGCTCTGTCATCGTTACAATCAACATGCTACCCTCCGC
GAGATCATCCGTGTTTCAAACCCGGCAGCTTAGTTGCCGTTCTTCCGAATAGCATCGGTAACATGAGCAA
AGTCTGCCGCCTTACAACGGCTCTCCCGCTGACGCCGTCCCGGACTGATGGGCTGCCTGTATCGAGTGGT
GATTTTGTGCCGAGCTGCCGGTCGGGGAGCTGTTGGCTGGCTGGTGGCAGGATATATTGTGGTGTAAACA
AATTGACGCTTAGACAACTTAATAACACATTGCGGACGTTTTTAATGTACTGAATTAACGCCGAATTAAT
TCGGGGATAGCCCTTTGGTCTTCTGAGACTGTATCTTTGATATTCTTGGAGTAGACGAGAGTGTCGTGCT
CCACCATGTTGGCAAGCTGCTCTAGCCAATACGCAAACCGCCTCTCCCCGCGCGTTGGCCGATTCATTAA
TGCAGCTGGCACGACAGGTTTCCCGACTGGAAAGCGGGCAGTGAGCGCAACGCAATTAATGTGAGTTAGC
TCACTCATTAGGCACCCCAGGCTTTACACTTTATGCTTCCGGCTCGTATGTTGTGTGGAATTGTGAGCGG
ATAACAATTTCACACAGGAAACAGCTATGACATGATTACG
Features (pLannotate 1.2.2; 25 found; start..end, strand, type, name):
    982..1749    +  CDS            NSP_ABMVW: Experimental evidence at protein level: Swiss-Prot protein existence level 1. Binds to the genomic viral ssDNA, shuttles it into and out of the cell nucleus. Begomoviruses use 2 proteins to transport their DNA from cell to cell. The nuclear shuttle protein (NSP) shuttles it between nucleus and cytoplasm and the movement protein (MP) probably transports the DNA-NSP complex to the cell periphery and facilitates movement across the cell wall. From Abutilon mosaic virus (isolate West India) (AbMV).
   1792..2670    -  CDS            MVP_ABMVW: Experimental evidence at protein level: Swiss-Prot protein existence level 1. Transports viral genome to neighboring plant cells directly through plasmosdesmata, without any budding. The movement protein allows efficient cell to cell propagation, by bypassing the host cell wall barrier. Begomovirus genome is shuttled out of nucleus by Nuclear shuttle protein (NSP) and the movement protein transports the DNA-NSP complex to cell plasmodesmata and facilitates further movement across the cell wall. From Abutilon mosaic virus (isolate West India) (AbMV).
   3333..3395    -  CDS            REP_SLCV (fragment): Protein inferred from homology: Swiss-Prot protein existence level 3. Essential for the replication of viral ssDNA. The closed circular ssDNA genome is first converted to a superhelical dsDNA. Rep binds a specific region at the genome origin of replication. It introduces an endonucleolytic nick within the conserved sequence 5'- TAATATTAC-3' in the intergenic region of the genome present in all geminiviruses, thereby initiating the rolling circle replication (RCR). Following cleavage, binds covalently to the 5'-phosphate of DNA as a tyrosyl ester. The cleavage gives rise to a free 3'-OH that se
   3769..4317    -  CDS            CHLI (fragment): CHLI_ORYSJ - Also known as CHL9. Experimental evidence at protein level: Swiss-Prot protein existence level 1. Involved in chlorophyll biosynthesis. Catalyzes the insertion of magnesium ion into protoporphyrin IX to yield Mg-protoporphyrin IX. The reaction takes place in two steps, with an ATP-dependent activation followed by an ATP-dependent chelation step. From Oryza sativa subsp. japonica (Rice).
   4320..4376    +  CDS            CAPSD_ABMVW (fragment): Experimental evidence at protein level: Swiss-Prot protein existence level 1. Encapsidates the viral DNA into characteristic twinned ('geminate') particles. Binds the genomic viral ssDNA and shuttles it into and out of the cell nucleus. The CP of bipartite geminiviruses is not required for cell-to-cell or systemic movement. From Abutilon mosaic virus (isolate West India) (AbMV).
   4379..4774    -  CDS            REN_TGMVY: Experimental evidence at protein level: Swiss-Prot protein existence level 1. Increases viral DNA accumulation. Enhances infectivity and symptom expression (By similarity). From Tomato golden mosaic virus (strain Yellow vein) (TGMV).
   4852..5901    -  CDS            REP_BGYMJ: Experimental evidence at protein level: Swiss-Prot protein existence level 1. Essential for the replication of viral ssDNA. The closed circular ssDNA genome is first converted to a superhelical dsDNA. Rep binds a specific region at the genome origin of replication. It introduces an endonucleolytic nick within the conserved sequence 5'- TAATATTAC-3' in the intergenic region of the genome present in all geminiviruses, thereby initiating the rolling circle replication (RCR). Following cleavage, binds covalently to the 5'-phosphate of DNA as a tyrosyl ester. The cleavage gives rise to a free 3'-OH
   6254..6358    +  CDS            CAPSD_ABMVW (fragment): Experimental evidence at protein level: Swiss-Prot protein existence level 1. Encapsidates the viral DNA into characteristic twinned ('geminate') particles. Binds the genomic viral ssDNA and shuttles it into and out of the cell nucleus. The CP of bipartite geminiviruses is not required for cell-to-cell or systemic movement. From Abutilon mosaic virus (isolate West India) (AbMV).
   6377..6422    +  misc_feature   MCS (fragment): pUC18/19 multiple cloning site
   6425..6579    +  CDS            lacZα (fragment): LacZα fragment of β-galactosidase; lacZ fragment
   6645..6669    +  misc_feature   RB T-DNA repeat: right border repeat from nopaline C58 T-DNA
   7009..7410    +  CDS            Y4CG_SINFN (fragment): Protein inferred from homology: Swiss-Prot protein existence level 3. From Sinorhizobium fredii (strain NBRC 101917 / NGR234).
   7970..8599    +  CDS            pVS1 StaA: stability protein from the Pseudomonas plasmid pVS1 (Heeb et al., 2000)
   9028..10101   +  CDS            pVS1 RepA: replication protein from the Pseudomonas plasmid pVS1 (Heeb et al., 2000)
  10167..10361   +  rep_origin     pVS1 oriV: origin of replication for the Pseudomonas plasmid pVS1 (Heeb et al., 2000)
  10564..10603   +  CDS            rop (fragment): Rop protein, which maintains plasmids at low copy number; rop
  10705..10845   +  misc_feature   bom: basis of mobility region from pBR322
  11031..11619   -  rep_origin     ori: high-copy-number ColE1/pMB1/pBR322/pUC origin of replication
  11706..12500   -  CDS            KanR: aminoglycoside phosphotransferase; aphA-3; confers resistance to kanamycin
  12925..12949   +  misc_feature   LB T-DNA repeat: left border repeat from nopaline C58 T-DNA
  13027..13100   -  promoter       CaMV 35S promoter (enhanced) (fragment): cauliflower mosaic virus 35S promoter with a duplicated enhancer region
  13116..13204   +  CDS            lacI (fragment): lac repressor; lacI; The lac repressor binds to the lac operator to inhibit transcription in E. coli. This inhibition can be relieved by adding lactose or isopropyl-β-D-thiogalactopyranoside (IPTG).
  13217..13238   +  protein_bind   CAP binding site: CAP binding activates transcription in the presence of cAMP. E. coli catabolite activator protein
  13253..13283   +  promoter       lac promoter: promoter for the E. coli lac operon
  13287..13309   +  protein_bind   lac operator (fragment): The lac repressor binds to the lac operator to inhibit transcription in E. coli. This inhibition can be relieved by adding lactose or isopropyl-β-D-thiogalactopyranoside (IPTG). lac repressor encoded by lacI
