[The description below was written by a language model from this plasmid's Addgene catalogue record and pLannotate feature annotations shown in this document.]
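Description:
pVS-GhCHLI is an Agrobacterium binary plasmid for virus-induced gene silencing (VIGS) in cotton, built on the pJRT.Agro.CLCrVA.008 backbone, whose name points to a cotton leaf crumple virus A-component vector. It is about 13.3 kb and is maintained in E. coli through a high-copy ColE1/pUC-type origin with kanamycin selection (aphA-3). The pVS1 oriV, RepA and StaA functions support replication and stable inheritance in Agrobacterium, and a pBR322 bom site is also present. Nopaline-type left and right T-DNA border repeats delimit the region delivered into plant cells. Remnants of a lacZα/pUC cloning cassette and a short fragment of the enhanced CaMV 35S promoter lie near the borders.

The "all-in-one" design shows in the T-DNA, which carries coding regions typical of both components of a bipartite begomovirus. These features are annotated by homology to related geminiviruses rather than to the source virus itself. The B-component genes encode the nuclear shuttle protein and the movement protein, which move viral DNA out of the nucleus and between cells. The A-component genes include Rep, which initiates rolling-circle replication, and the replication enhancer REN. A second short Rep fragment suggests a duplicated intergenic region, as is usual for releasing replicating viral genomes from a T-DNA, though the record does not state this.

Only short fragments of the coat protein gene remain. Between them sits an antisense-oriented fragment of roughly 550 bp from the Gossypium hirsutum CHLI gene, which encodes the magnesium chelatase I subunit needed for chlorophyll synthesis. Replication and spread of the recombinant virus should trigger silencing of endogenous GhCHLI. Loss of this gene generally reduces chlorophyll, so it is commonly used as a visible marker of VIGS efficiency, although the record gives the purpose only as specific silencing of GhCHLI.
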