Addgene plasmid #234898: pVS-GhCHLI
Purpose: This all-in-one vector is used to specifically silence the GhCHLI gene via virus-induced gene silencing (VIGS).
Depositing lab: Guoli Song. Depositing organization: Institute of Cotton Research (ICR), CAAS. Publication: An all-in-one plant virus-based vector toolkit for streamlined gene silencing, overexpression, and genome editing. Hao Y, Yuan Z, Li Y, Zuo D, Cheng H, Wang Q, Zhang Y, Lv L, Liu J, Song G. Plant Commun. 2025 May 19:101379. doi: 10.1016/j.xplc.2025.101379. PubMed 40394900.
Backbone
  Vector backbone: pJRT.Agro.CLCrVA.008
  Backbone manufacturer: Tuttle et al Plant Methods. 2012 Aug 1;8(1):27. doi: 10.1186/1746-4811-8-27.
  Vector type: Plant Expression
Growth in bacteria
  Bacterial resistance: Kanamycin, 50 μg/mL
  Growth temperature: 37°C
  Growth strain: DH5alpha
  Copy number: High Copy
Gene/Insert
  Gene/Insert name: VIGS fragement of GhCHLI gene
  Species: G. hirsutum (cotton)
  Cloning method: Other
Terms and licenses: Academic/Nonprofit Terms; Industry Terms: Not Available to Industry
How to cite: pVS-GhCHLI was a gift from Guoli Song (Addgene plasmid # 234898 ; http://n2t.net/addgene:234898 ; RRID:Addgene_234898)
